Addgene plasmid #241100: pDMJ2-SARS-CoV-2-Spike (BA.5-2c)
Purpose: Expresses SARS-CoV-2 spike (BA.5-2c) protein for creating pseudotyped virus
Depositing lab: Jeremy Luban. Depositing organization: University of Massachusetts, Worcester. Publication: Computationally designed proteins mimic antibody immune evasion in viral evolution. Youssef N, Gurev S, Ghantous F, Brock KP, Jaimes JA, Thadani NN, Dauphin A, Sherman AC, Yurkovetskiy L, Soto D, Estanboulieh R, Kotzen B, Notin P, Kollasch AW, Cohen AA, Dross SE, Erasmus J, Fuller DH, Bjorkman PJ, Lemieux JE, Luban J, Seaman MS, Marks DS. Immunity. 2025 May 6:S1074-7613(25)00178-5. doi: 10.1016/j.immuni.2025.04.015. PubMed 40345199.
Backbone
  Vector backbone: pDMJ2
  Vector type: Mammalian Expression
Growth in bacteria
  Bacterial resistance: Ampicillin, 100 μg/mL
  Growth temperature: 37°C
  Growth strain: DH5alpha
  Copy number: High Copy
Gene/Insert
  Gene/Insert name: Spike (BA.5-2c)
  Species: SARS-CoV-2
  Mutation: Y473F,Q493R,T19I,L24del,P25del,P26del,A27S,H69del,V70del,G142D,V213G,G339D,S371F,S373P,S375F,T376A,D405N,R408S,K417N,N440K,L452R,S477N,T478K,E484A,F486V,Q498R,N501Y,Y505H,D614G,H655Y,N679K,P681H,N764K,D796Y,Q954H,N969K
  Entrez Gene: S (a.k.a. GU280_gp02, spike glycoprotein)
  Cloning method: Gene Synthesis
Terms and licenses: Academic/Nonprofit Terms; Industry Terms: Not Available to Industry
How to cite: pDMJ2-SARS-CoV-2-Spike (BA.5-2c) was a gift from Jeremy Luban (Addgene plasmid # 241100 ; http://n2t.net/addgene:241100 ; RRID:Addgene_241100)
