[The description below was written by a language model from this plasmid's Addgene catalogue record and pLannotate feature annotations shown in this document.]
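Description:
pDMJ2-SARS-CoV-2-Spike (BA.5-2c) is a 7.4 kb mammalian expression plasmid built on the pDMJ2 backbone that encodes a variant SARS-CoV-2 spike glycoprotein for producing pseudotyped virus particles. In bacteria it is maintained by a high-copy ColE1/pUC-type origin of replication and selected through a β-lactamase (AmpR) cassette driven by its own bla promoter. A small fragment of the pBR322 basis-of-mobility region is also annotated. No mammalian selection marker or reporter appears in the feature table, consistent with use by transient transfection.

The spike open reading frame, made by gene synthesis, is annotated over about 3.75 kb. Upstream lie the human cytomegalovirus immediate-early enhancer and promoter, followed by a fragment of the HTLV-1 5' LTR and a fragment of modified CMV intron A, leader elements commonly combined with CMV to boost transcript processing and expression. A bovine growth hormone polyadenylation signal terminates the transcript. The recorded changes include a broad set of substitutions and deletions across the protein, such as the 24–26 and 69–70 deletions, L452R, F486V, N501Y, D614G and P681H, together with Y473F and Q493R; the construct name suggests that these last two are the designed additions on a BA.5 background, although the record does not say so explicitly. No epitope tags are annotated.

The plasmid supplies spike as the envelope protein during pseudovirus production, which requires separate core or packaging and reporter components that are not part of this construct. The associated work concerns computationally designed spike proteins that mimic antibody escape in viral evolution, so such pseudoviruses are presumably used to test entry and neutralisation.
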