Features (pLannotate 1.2.2; 10 found; start..end, strand, type, name):
      1..3750    +  CDS            S: SPIKE_SARS2 - Experimental evidence at protein level: Swiss-Prot protein existence level 1. [Spike glycoprotein]: May down-regulate host tetherin (BST2) by lysosomal degradation, thereby counteracting its antiviral activity. From Severe acute respiratory syndrome coronavirus 2 (2019-nCoV) (SARS-CoV-2).
   3773..3997    +  polyA_signal   bGH poly(A) signal: bovine growth hormone polyadenylation signal
   4412..5000    -  rep_origin     ori: high-copy-number ColE1/pMB1/pBR322/pUC origin of replication
   5171..6031    -  CDS            AmpR: β-lactamase; bla; confers resistance to ampicillin, carbenicillin, and related antibiotics
   6032..6136    -  promoter       AmpR promoter: bla
   6176..6233    +  misc_feature   bom (fragment): basis of mobility region from pBR322
   6319..6698    +  enhancer       CMV enhancer: human cytomegalovirus immediate early enhancer
   6699..6902    +  promoter       CMV promoter: human cytomegalovirus (CMV) immediate early promoter
   6991..7218    +  LTR            5' LTR (truncated) (fragment): truncated 5' long terminal repeat (LTR) from human T-cell leukemia virus (HTLV) type 1
   7222..7332    +  intron         CMV intron (fragment): modified intron A from human cytomegalovirus
>Addgene plasmid #241100 | pDMJ2-SARS-CoV-2-Spike (BA.5-2c) | addgene full sequence | sequence record 486225 | Addgene NGS Result
ATGTTCGTGTTTCTGGTTCTGCTTCCCCTGGTCTCTAGTCAGTGCGTCAACCTTATCACCCGAACACAGA
GTTATACCAATTCCTTTACGAGAGGTGTTTACTATCCCGATAAAGTGTTCCGGAGCAGTGTTCTGCACTC
CACTCAGGACCTCTTCCTGCCCTTCTTTTCAAACGTTACATGGTTTCACGCAATCAGTGGGACTAACGGC
ACAAAGAGGTTCGACAACCCCGTGTTGCCTTTCAACGACGGCGTGTATTTTGCCAGTACCGAAAAGAGCA
ATATCATCCGGGGATGGATCTTCGGCACGACCCTTGATAGTAAGACACAAAGCCTGCTCATAGTGAATAA
TGCAACGAACGTCGTAATCAAGGTGTGCGAGTTCCAGTTTTGCAATGACCCTTTTCTGGACGTGTATTAC
CATAAGAACAATAAATCTTGGATGGAAAGTGAGTTCCGGGTGTACTCCAGCGCAAATAACTGTACTTTTG
AGTATGTGAGCCAGCCGTTTCTGATGGACCTCGAAGGCAAACAGGGCAATTTCAAAAACCTGCGCGAATT
TGTGTTCAAGAACATCGACGGTTATTTCAAGATCTACTCCAAGCATACCCCTATTAACCTGGGTCGCGAT
CTGCCACAAGGCTTTTCAGCCCTCGAACCTCTCGTGGATTTGCCGATTGGCATAAACATTACCCGCTTCC
AAACATTGCTCGCACTGCATCGGTCTTATCTGACCCCAGGAGACTCATCCAGCGGATGGACTGCCGGGGC
TGCTGCATATTACGTCGGGTACCTGCAGCCGAGGACTTTCCTGCTGAAGTACAATGAGAACGGCACTATT
ACCGACGCTGTTGATTGCGCGCTGGACCCATTGTCTGAAACCAAATGTACACTGAAAAGTTTCACAGTCG
AGAAAGGGATCTATCAGACATCAAATTTCAGGGTTCAGCCCACAGAGAGCATTGTTAGATTCCCCAACAT
CACCAACTTGTGCCCATTCGATGAGGTCTTTAATGCTACCAGGTTCGCCAGCGTGTATGCGTGGAATAGG
AAAAGAATCAGCAATTGCGTGGCCGATTACAGCGTGCTGTACAACTTCGCGCCCTTCTTCGCATTCAAAT
GCTACGGCGTGTCCCCTACCAAGCTCAACGATCTGTGTTTTACTAACGTTTACGCCGATAGCTTCGTGAT
TAGGGGGAATGAGGTAAGCCAAATCGCACCTGGCCAGACCGGAAATATTGCAGACTATAATTACAAGCTT
CCCGATGATTTCACCGGGTGCGTCATCGCGTGGAACTCCAATAAGCTCGATTCAAAAGTGGGAGGTAACT
ATAACTACCGGTACAGGTTGTTTCGAAAGTCCAACCTGAAGCCTTTTGAGCGGGACATTTCAACCGAGAT
TTTCCAGGCCGGAAATAAACCCTGCAACGGGGTCGCAGGGGTGAATTGTTACTTCCCTCTTCGGTCTTAC
GGATTTCGCCCGACATACGGGGTTGGCCACCAGCCATACCGGGTGGTAGTGCTTTCATTTGAGCTGCTTC
ATGCCCCTGCTACAGTTTGTGGCCCTAAGAAGTCTACCAACCTTGTTAAAAATAAGTGCGTGAACTTTAA
TTTCAACGGTCTCACTGGTACTGGAGTTCTCACGGAATCCAACAAGAAATTCTTGCCTTTCCAGCAGTTT
GGCAGGGATATTGCAGACACTACCGACGCCGTCCGAGATCCCCAGACACTGGAGATACTGGACATAACTC
CTTGTTCTTTTGGCGGAGTTTCAGTTATTACCCCCGGTACGAACACCAGTAATCAAGTCGCTGTGCTGTA
CCAGGGCGTAAATTGCACCGAGGTCCCCGTCGCTATTCACGCAGACCAGCTCACTCCAACATGGCGCGTC
TACTCTACTGGAAGTAACGTGTTCCAGACTAGAGCCGGCTGCCTCATTGGAGCCGAGTACGTTAACAATT
CTTATGAATGTGATATCCCGATAGGAGCAGGTATCTGCGCATCTTATCAGACTCAGACAAAGTCCCACAG
AAGAGCTAGGTCAGTGGCGTCCCAGTCCATCATTGCCTATACAATGAGCCTGGGGGCTGAAAACTCCGTG
GCCTATAGCAACAACTCTATAGCTATCCCCACTAATTTTACCATCTCTGTAACCACAGAGATCTTGCCAG
TCTCTATGACAAAAACGTCCGTCGATTGTACGATGTACATCTGCGGGGATAGCACCGAATGCTCCAATCT
TTTGCTGCAGTATGGCAGTTTCTGTACACAGCTGAAACGAGCCCTGACAGGGATTGCGGTGGAACAGGAT
AAGAACACCCAAGAAGTGTTTGCGCAGGTGAAACAGATTTACAAAACCCCACCAATAAAGTATTTTGGTG
GGTTCAATTTCTCTCAAATCCTGCCTGATCCTTCTAAACCTAGCAAACGGAGCTTTATAGAGGATCTGCT
CTTTAATAAGGTCACGCTCGCTGATGCTGGATTTATTAAACAGTATGGCGATTGTCTGGGCGACATTGCT
GCTCGCGATCTGATCTGTGCCCAGAAGTTCAATGGTCTCACGGTACTGCCTCCACTTCTGACCGATGAGA
TGATTGCCCAATATACCAGTGCCCTGCTTGCCGGCACCATTACATCCGGATGGACATTCGGTGCCGGAGC
CGCACTGCAAATCCCCTTTGCAATGCAGATGGCTTATCGCTTTAATGGGATTGGGGTGACTCAGAACGTG
CTGTACGAAAACCAGAAACTGATAGCCAACCAGTTCAATTCCGCTATTGGCAAGATACAGGACTCCCTGA
GCTCCACAGCGTCAGCGCTCGGGAAGCTGCAAGACGTGGTCAATCACAACGCACAGGCCTTGAACACCCT
CGTCAAGCAACTGAGTAGCAAGTTCGGCGCCATAAGCTCAGTGCTGAATGACATCCTTAGTAGACTGGAT
AAAGTCGAGGCCGAAGTACAGATCGACCGGCTGATTACCGGACGATTGCAGTCCCTCCAGACTTACGTCA
CACAGCAGCTGATAAGAGCCGCAGAGATTAGGGCCTCTGCAAATTTGGCTGCTACAAAAATGTCCGAATG
CGTCCTGGGGCAATCAAAGCGCGTAGACTTTTGTGGCAAGGGCTACCACCTGATGTCATTCCCACAATCC
GCCCCACACGGTGTTGTGTTTCTGCATGTTACTTACGTGCCCGCTCAAGAGAAGAATTTTACCACTGCCC
CCGCCATCTGCCATGACGGCAAGGCCCATTTTCCAAGAGAAGGGGTCTTCGTGAGCAATGGAACGCACTG
GTTCGTGACTCAGAGAAACTTTTATGAGCCCCAGATCATTACAACTGACAACACATTTGTATCTGGCAAT
TGTGACGTGGTGATTGGGATAGTGAATAACACCGTGTACGATCCACTGCAACCGGAACTCGACTCTTTCA
AGGAGGAACTGGACAAGTACTTCAAGAATCACACCAGCCCCGATGTGGACCTGGGTGACATCAGTGGAAT
CAACGCTAGCGTAGTGAATATCCAGAAAGAGATCGACAGATTGAACGAAGTCGCCAAGAACCTGAACGAG
TCACTGATTGACCTGCAGGAGTTGGGAAAATACGAGCAGTACATTAAGTGGCCATGGTATATCTGGCTCG
GGTTTATCGCCGGACTCATCGCTATCGTAATGGTGACCATCATGCTTTGTTGTATGACTAGCTGCTGCAG
CTGCCTTAAAGGCTGTTGTAGCTGCGGCTCTTGCTGTAAATAATGATGAGGATCCAGATCTGCTGTGCCT
TCTAGTTGCCAGCCATCTGTTGTTTGCCCCTCCCCCGTGCCTTCCTTGACCCTGGAAGGTGCCACTCCCA
CTGTCCTTTCCTAATAAAATGAGGAAATTGCATCGCATTGTCTGAGTAGGTGTCATTCTATTCTGGGGGG
TGGGGTGGGGCAGGACAGCAAGGGGGAGGATTGGGAAGACAATAGCAGGCATGCTGGGGATGCGGTGGGC
TCTATGGGTACCCAGGTGCTGAAGAATTGACCCGGTTCCTCCTGGGCCAGAAAGAAGCAGGCACATCCCC
TTCTCTGTGACACACCCTGTCCACGCCCCTGGTTCTTAGTTCCAGCCCCACTCATAGGACACTCATAGCT
CAGGAGGGCTCCGCCTTCAATCCCACCCGCTAAAGTACTTGGAGCGGTCTCTCCCTCCCTCATCAGCCCA
CCAAACCAAACCTAGCCTCCAAGAGTGGGAAGAAATTAAAGCAAGATAGGCTATTAAGTGCAGAGGGAGA
GAAAATGCCTCCAACATGTGAGGAAGTAATGAGAGAAATCATAGAATTTTAAGGCCATGATTTAAGGCCA
ATCGGAAAGAACATGTGAGCAAAAGGCCAGCAAAAGGCCAGGAACCGTAAAAAGGCCGCGTTGCTGGCGT
TTTTCCATAGGCTCCGCCCCCCTGACGAGCATCACAAAAATCGACGCTCAAGTCAGAGGTGGCGAAACCC
GACAGGACTATAAAGATACCAGGCGTTTCCCCCTGGAAGCTCCCTCGTGCGCTCTCCTGTTCCGACCCTG
CCGCTTACCGGATACCTGTCCGCCTTTCTCCCTTCGGGAAGCGTGGCGCTTTCTCATAGCTCACGCTGTA
GGTATCTCAGTTCGGTGTAGGTCGTTCGCTCCAAGCTGGGCTGTGTGCACGAACCCCCCGTTCAGCCCGA
CCGCTGCGCCTTATCCGGTAACTATCGTCTTGAGTCCAACCCGGTAAGACACGACTTATCGCCACTGGCA
GCAGCCACTGGTAACAGGATTAGCAGAGCGAGGTATGTAGGCGGTGCTACAGAGTTCTTGAAGTGGTGGC
CTAACTACGGCTACACTAGAAGAACAGTATTTGGTATCTGCGCTCTGCTGAAGCCAGTTACCTTCGGAAA
AAGAGTTGGTAGCTCTTGATCCGGCAAACAAACCACCGCTGGTAGCGGTGGTTTTTTTGTTTGCAAGCAG
CAGATTACGCGCAGAAAAAAAGGATCTCAAGAAGATCCTTTGATCTTTTCTACGGGGTCTGACGCTCAGT
GGAACGAAAACTCACGTTAAGGGATTTTGGTCATGAGATTATCAAAAAGGATCTTCACCTAGATCCTTTT
AAATTAAAAATGAAGTTTTAAATCAATCTAAAGTATATATGAGTAAACTTGGTCTGACAGTTACCAATGC
TTAATCAGTGAGGCACCTATCTCAGCGATCTGTCTATTTCGTTCATCCATAGTTGCCTGACTCCCCGTCG
TGTAGATAACTACGATACGGGAGGGCTTACCATCTGGCCCCAGTGCTGCAATGATACCGCGAGACCCACG
CTCACCGGCTCCAGATTTATCAGCAATAAACCAGCCAGCCGGAAGGGCCGAGCGCAGAAGTGGTCCTGCA
ACTTTATCCGCCTCCATCCAGTCTATTAATTGTTGCCGGGAAGCTAGAGTAAGTAGTTCGCCAGTTAATA
GTTTGCGCAACGTTGTTGCCATTGCTACAGGCATCGTGGTGTCACGCTCGTCGTTTGGTATGGCTTCATT
CAGCTCCGGTTCCCAACGATCAAGGCGAGTTACATGATCCCCCATGTTGTGCAAAAAAGCGGTTAGCTCC
TTCGGTCCTCCGATCGTTGTCAGAAGTAAGTTGGCCGCAGTGTTATCACTCATGGTTATGGCAGCACTGC
ATAATTCTCTTACTGTCATGCCATCCGTAAGATGCTTTTCTGTGACTGGTGAGTACTCAACCAAGTCATT
CTGAGAATAGTGTATGCGGCGACCGAGTTGCTCTTGCCCGGCGTCAATACGGGATAATACCGCGCCACAT
AGCAGAACTTTAAAAGTGCTCATCATTGGAAAACGTTCTTCGGGGCGAAAACTCTCAAGGATCTTACCGC
TGTTGAGATCCAGTTCGATGTAACCCACTCGTGCACCCAACTGATCTTCAGCATCTTTTACTTTCACCAG
CGTTTCTGGGTGAGCAAAAACAGGAAGGCAAAATGCCGCAAAAAAGGGAATAAGGGCGACACGGAAATGT
TGAATACTCATACTCTTCCTTTTTCAATATTATTGAAGCATTTATCAGGGTTATTGTCTCATGAGCGGAT
ACATATTTGAATGTATTTAGAAAAATAAACAAATAGGGGTTCCGCGCACATTTCCCCGAAAAGTGCCACC
TGACGTCCCAATGATTGCACCATATGCGGTGTGAAATACCGCACAGATGCGTAAGGAGAAAATACCGCAT
CAGATTGGCTATTGGCCATTGCATACGTTGTATCCATATCATAATATGTACATTTATATTGGCTCATGTC
CAACATTACCGCCATGTTGACATTGATTATTGACTAGTTATTAATAGTAATCAATTACGGGGTCATTAGT
TCATAGCCCATATATGGAGTTCCGCGTTACATAACTTACGGTAAATGGCCCGCCTGGCTGACCGCCCAAC
GACCCCCGCCCATTGACGTCAATAATGACGTATGTTCCCATAGTAACGCCAATAGGGACTTTCCATTGAC
GTCAATGGGTGGAGTATTTACGGTAAACTGCCCACTTGGCAGTACATCAAGTGTATCATATGCCAAGTAC
GCCCCCTATTGACGTCAATGACGGTAAATGGCCCGCCTGGCATTATGCCCAGTACATGACCTTATGGGAC
TTTCCTACTTGGCAGTACATCTACGTATTAGTCATCGCTATTACCATGGTGATGCGGTTTTGGCAGTACA
TCAATGGGCGTGGATAGCGGTTTGACTCACGGGGATTTCCAAGTCTCCACCCCATTGACGTCAATGGGAG
TTTGTTTTGGCACCAAAATCAACGGGACTTTCCAAAATGTCGTAACAACTCCGCCCCATTGACGCAAATG
GGCGGTAGGCGTGTACGGTGGGAGGTCTATATAAGCAGAGCTCGTTTAGTGAACCGTCAGATCGCCTGGA
GACGCCATCCACGCTGTTTTGACCTCCATAGAAGACACCGGGACCGATCCAGCCTCCATCGGCTCGCATC
TCTCCTTCACGCGCCCGCCGCCCTACCTGAGGCCGCCATCCACGCCGGTTGAGTCGCGTTCTGCCGCCTC
CCGCCTGTGGTGCCTCCTGAACTGCGTCCGCCGTCTAGGTAAGTTTAAAGCTCAGGTCGAGACCGGGCCT
TTGTCCGGCGCTCCCTTGGAGCCTACCTAGACTCAGCCGGCTCTCCACGCTTTGCCTGACCCTGCTTGCT
CAACTCTAGTTAACGGTGGAGGGCAGTGTAGTCTGAGCAGTACTCGTTGCTGCCGCGCGCGCCACCAGAC
ATAATAGCTGACAGACTAACAGACTGTTCCTTTCCATGGGTCTTTTCTGCAGTCACCGTCGTCGACACGT
GTGATCAGATATCGCGGCCGCTCTAGA
